Addgene plasmid #51637: pCDNA-3xHA-hTERT
Purpose: Mammalian expression of 3xHA tagged human TERT, N-terminal.
Depositing lab: Steven Artandi. Depositing organization: Stanford University. Publication: Identification of ATPases pontin and reptin as telomerase components essential for holoenzyme assembly. Venteicher AS, Meng Z, Mason PJ, Veenstra TD, Artandi SE. Cell. 2008 Mar 21;132(6):945-57. doi: 10.1016/j.cell.2008.01.019. PubMed 18358808.
Backbone
  Vector backbone: pcDNA3.1
  Backbone manufacturer: Invitrogen/LIfe Technologies
  Backbone size w/o insert (bp): 5500
  Modifications to backbone: N terminal 3xFLAG tag after Kozak
  Vector type: Mammalian Expression
  Selectable markers: Neomycin (select with G418)
Growth in bacteria
  Bacterial resistance: Ampicillin, 100 μg/mL
  Growth temperature: 37°C
  Growth strain: DH5alpha
  Copy number: High Copy
Gene/Insert
  Gene/Insert name: TERT
  Species: H. sapiens (human)
  Insert size (bp): 3399
  Entrez Gene: TERT (a.k.a. CMM9, DKCA2, DKCB4, EST2, PFBMFT1, TCS1, TP2, TRT, hEST2, hTRT)
  Promoter: CMV
  Tag / fusion protein: 3xHA (N terminal on backbone)
  Cloning method: Restriction Enzyme; 5′ cloning site AscI (not destroyed); 3′ cloning site PacI (not destroyed)
  Sequencing primers: 5′ CMV/T7; 3′ bGH reverse
Terms and licenses: Academic/Nonprofit Terms; Industry Terms: Not Available to Industry
Depositor comments: Addgene full plasmid sequencing noted a conserved E286D substitution in hTert.
How to cite: pCDNA-3xHA-hTERT was a gift from Steven Artandi (Addgene plasmid # 51637 ; http://n2t.net/addgene:51637 ; RRID:Addgene_51637)
