[The description below was written by a language model from this plasmid's Addgene catalogue record and pLannotate feature annotations shown in this document.]
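Description:
pCDNA-3xHA-hTERT is a mammalian expression plasmid built on the pcDNA3.1 backbone for producing human telomerase reverse transcriptase (TERT), the catalytic subunit of telomerase, with an N-terminal triple HA epitope tag. The roughly 3.4 kb hTERT coding sequence sits between AscI and PacI sites, both retained. It is transcribed from the human cytomegalovirus immediate-early enhancer/promoter and terminated by the bovine growth hormone polyadenylation signal. A T7 promoter lies between the CMV promoter and the insert and, together with the bGH region, provides a standard sequencing primer site. The name, purpose and tag fields all specify 3xHA carried on the backbone, whereas the backbone modification field mentions a 3xFLAG tag after the Kozak sequence. The feature table does not annotate any epitope tag in the gap upstream of the hTERT ORF, so it cannot resolve this inconsistency. Full-plasmid sequencing found a conservative E286D substitution in hTERT.

The plasmid is propagated in E. coli through a high-copy ColE1/pUC-type origin with ampicillin selection from the bla gene, and an f1 origin is also present. For stable selection in mammalian cells, an SV40 early promoter drives the neomycin phosphotransferase gene, followed by an SV40 poly(A) signal, conferring G418 resistance. Several small annotated fragments (a short HIV-1 LTR match, partial ble, lacI and bom, and lac promoter/operator elements) appear to be backbone remnants or short sequence matches rather than functional parts. The tag allows detection or immunoprecipitation of TERT with anti-HA antibodies, which fits the associated work on protein components required for telomerase holoenzyme assembly.
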