Features (pLannotate 1.2.2; 20 found; start..end, strand, type, name):
      1..204     +  promoter       CMV promoter: human cytomegalovirus (CMV) immediate early promoter
    200..233     +  LTR            5' LTR (truncated) (fragment): truncated 5' long terminal repeat (LTR) from HIV-1
    249..267     +  promoter       T7 promoter: promoter for bacteriophage T7 RNA polymerase
    481..3876    +  CDS            hTERT: human telomerase reverse transcriptase, the catalytic subunit of telomerase; TERT; prevents telomere shortening and allows postsenescent cells to proliferate beyond crisis (Counter et al., 1998); also known as EST2
   4008..4232    +  polyA_signal   bGH poly(A) signal: bovine growth hormone polyadenylation signal
   4236..4257    +  promoter       SV40 promoter (fragment): SV40 enhancer and early promoter
   4278..4706    +  rep_origin     f1 ori (sequence partly withheld): f1 bacteriophage origin of replication; arrow indicates direction of (+) strand synthesis
   4720..5049    +  promoter       SV40 promoter: SV40 enhancer and early promoter
   5116..5907    +  CDS            neo: KKA2_KLEPN - Also known as kan, nptII. Experimental evidence at protein level: Swiss-Prot protein existence level 1. Resistance to kanamycin, neomycin, paromomycin, ribostamycin, butirosin and gentamicin B. From Klebsiella pneumoniae.
   5933..6091    +  CDS            ble (fragment): BLE_KLEPN - Experimental evidence at protein level: Swiss-Prot protein existence level 1. Binding protein with a strong affinity to the bleomycin family of antibiotics. Binds to CL990; an antimitotic-antibiotic compound. From Klebsiella pneumoniae.
   6086..6207    +  polyA_signal   SV40 poly(A) signal: SV40 polyadenylation signal
   6280..6296    -  protein_bind   lac operator: The lac repressor binds to the lac operator to inhibit transcription in E. coli. This inhibition can be relieved by adding lactose or isopropyl-β-D-thiogalactopyranoside (IPTG). lac repressor encoded by lacI
   6304..6334    -  promoter       lac promoter: promoter for the E. coli lac operon
   6349..6370    -  protein_bind   CAP binding site: CAP binding activates transcription in the presence of cAMP. E. coli catabolite activator protein
   6383..6475    -  CDS            lacI (fragment): lac repressor; lacI; The lac repressor binds to the lac operator to inhibit transcription in E. coli. This inhibition can be relieved by adding lactose or isopropyl-β-D-thiogalactopyranoside (IPTG).
   6658..7246    -  rep_origin     ori: high-copy-number ColE1/pMB1/pBR322/pUC origin of replication
   7417..8277    -  CDS            AmpR: β-lactamase; bla; confers resistance to ampicillin, carbenicillin, and related antibiotics
   8278..8382    -  promoter       AmpR promoter: bla
   8441..8493    -  misc_feature   bom (fragment): basis of mobility region from pBR322
   8648..9027    +  enhancer       CMV enhancer: human cytomegalovirus immediate early enhancer
>Addgene plasmid #51637 | pCDNA-3xHA-hTERT | addgene full sequence | sequence record 227911 | Addgene NGS Result
GTGATGCGGTTTTGGCAGTACATCAATGGGCGTGGATAGCGGTTTGACTCACGGGGATTTCCAAGTCTCC
ACCCCATTGACGTCAATGGGAGTTTGTTTTGGCACCAAAATCAACGGGACTTTCCAAAATGTCGTAACAA
CTCCGCCCCATTGACGCAAATGGGCGGTAGGCGTGTACGGTGGGAGGTCTATATAAGCAGAGCTCTCTGG
CTAACTAGAGAACCCACTGCTTACTGGCTTATCGAAATTAATACGACTCACTATAGGGAGACCCAAGCTG
GCTAGTTAAGCTTGGTACCGAGCTCGGATCCACTAGTCCAGTGTGGTGGAATTCTGCAGATAAACGCCAC
CATGGGGCAACAAGGATACCCGTATGATGTTCCGGATTACGCTGGCTACCCATACGACGTCCCAGACTAC
GCTGGCTACCCATACGACGTCCCAGACTACGCTCAAGGAGTGCGGCCGCGGGGGCGCGCCCCGCGCGCTC
CCCGCTGCCGAGCCGTGCGCTCCCTGCTGCGCAGCCACTACCGCGAGGTGCTGCCGCTGGCCACGTTCGT
GCGGCGCCTGGGGCCCCAGGGCTGGCGGCTGGTGCAGCGCGGGGACCCGGCGGCTTTCCGCGCGCTGGTG
GCCCAGTGCCTGGTGTGCGTGCCCTGGGACGCACGGCCGCCCCCCGCCGCCCCCTCCTTCCGCCAGGTGT
CCTGCCTGAAGGAGCTGGTGGCCCGAGTGCTGCAGAGGCTGTGCGAGCGCGGCGCGAAGAACGTGCTGGC
CTTCGGCTTCGCGCTGCTGGACGGGGCCCGCGGGGGCCCCCCCGAGGCCTTCACCACCAGCGTGCGCAGC
TACCTGCCCAACACGGTGACCGACGCACTGCGGGGGAGCGGGGCGTGGGGGCTGCTGCTGCGCCGCGTGG
GCGACGACGTGCTGGTTCACCTGCTGGCACGCTGCGCGCTCTTTGTGCTGGTGGCTCCCAGCTGCGCCTA
CCAGGTGTGCGGGCCGCCGCTGTACCAGCTCGGCGCTGCCACTCAGGCCCGGCCCCCGCCACACGCTAGT
GGACCCCGAAGGCGTCTGGGATGCGAACGGGCCTGGAACCATAGCGTCAGGGAGGCCGGGGTCCCCCTGG
GCCTGCCAGCCCCGGGTGCGAGGAGGCGCGGGGGCAGTGCCAGCCGAAGTCTGCCGTTGCCCAAGAGGCC
CAGGCGTGGCGCTGCCCCTGAGCCGGAGCGGACGCCCGTTGGGCAGGGGTCCTGGGCCCACCCGGGCAGG
ACGCGTGGACCGAGTGACCGTGGTTTCTGTGTGGTGTCACCTGCCAGACCCGCCGAAGAAGCCACCTCTT
TGGATGGTGCGCTCTCTGGCACGCGCCACTCCCACCCATCCGTGGGCCGCCAGCACCACGCGGGCCCCCC
ATCCACATCGCGGCCACCACGTCCCTGGGACACGCCTTGTCCCCCGGTGTACGCCGAGACCAAGCACTTC
CTCTACTCCTCAGGCGACAAGGAGCAGCTGCGGCCCTCCTTCCTACTCAGCTCTCTGAGGCCCAGCCTGA
CTGGCGCTCGGAGGCTCGTGGAGACCATCTTTCTGGGTTCCAGGCCCTGGATGCCAGGGACTCCCCGCAG
GTTGCCCCGCCTGCCCCAGCGCTACTGGCAAATGCGGCCCCTGTTTCTGGAGCTGCTTGGGAACCACGCG
CAGTGCCCCTACGGGGTGCTCCTCAAGACGCACTGCCCGCTGCGAGCTGCGGTCACCCCAGCAGCCGGTG
TCTGTGCCCGGGAGAAGCCCCAGGGCTCTGTGGCGGCCCCCGAGGAGGAGGACACAGACCCCCGTCGCCT
GGTGCAGCTGCTCCGCCAGCACAGCAGCCCCTGGCAGGTGTACGGCTTCGTGCGGGCCTGCCTGCGCCGG
CTGGTGCCCCCAGGCCTCTGGGGCTCCAGGCACAACGAACGCCGCTTCCTCAGGAACACCAAGAAGTTCA
TCTCCCTGGGGAAGCATGCCAAGCTCTCGCTGCAGGAGCTGACGTGGAAGATGAGCGTGCGGGACTGCGC
TTGGCTGCGCAGGAGCCCAGGGGTTGGCTGTGTTCCGGCCGCAGAGCACCGTCTGCGTGAGGAGATCCTG
GCCAAGTTCCTGCACTGGCTGATGAGTGTGTACGTCGTCGAGCTGCTCAGGTCTTTCTTTTATGTCACGG
AGACCACGTTTCAAAAGAACAGGCTCTTTTTCTACCGGAAGAGTGTCTGGAGCAAGTTGCAAAGCATTGG
AATCAGACAGCACTTGAAGAGGGTGCAGCTGCGGGAGCTGTCGGAAGCAGAGGTCAGGCAGCATCGGGAA
GCCAGGCCCGCCCTGCTGACGTCCAGACTCCGCTTCATCCCCAAGCCTGACGGGCTGCGGCCGATTGTGA
ACATGGACTACGTCGTGGGAGCCAGAACGTTCCGCAGAGAAAAGAGGGCCGAGCGTCTCACCTCGAGGGT
GAAGGCACTGTTCAGCGTGCTCAACTACGAGCGGGCGCGGCGCCCCGGCCTCCTGGGCGCCTCTGTGCTG
GGCCTGGACGATATCCACAGGGCCTGGCGCACCTTCGTGCTGCGTGTGCGGGCCCAGGACCCGCCGCCTG
AGCTGTACTTTGTCAAGGTGGATGTGACGGGCGCGTACGACACCATCCCCCAGGACAGGCTCACGGAGGT
CATCGCCAGCATCATCAAACCCCAGAACACGTACTGCGTGCGTCGGTATGCCGTGGTCCAGAAGGCCGCC
CATGGGCACGTCCGCAAGGCCTTCAAGAGCCACGTCTCTACCTTGACAGACCTCCAGCCGTACATGCGAC
AGTTCGTGGCTCACCTGCAGGAGACCAGCCCGCTGAGGGATGCCGTCGTCATCGAGCAGAGCTCCTCCCT
GAATGAGGCCAGCAGTGGCCTCTTCGACGTCTTCCTACGCTTCATGTGCCACCACGCCGTGCGCATCAGG
GGCAAGTCCTACGTCCAGTGCCAGGGGATCCCGCAGGGCTCCATCCTCTCCACGCTGCTCTGCAGCCTGT
GCTACGGCGACATGGAGAACAAGCTGTTTGCGGGGATTCGGCGGGACGGGCTGCTCCTGCGTTTGGTGGA
TGATTTCTTGTTGGTGACACCTCACCTCACCCACGCGAAAACCTTCCTCAGGACCCTGGTCCGAGGTGTC
CCTGAGTATGGCTGCGTGGTGAACTTGCGGAAGACAGTGGTGAACTTCCCTGTAGAAGACGAGGCCCTGG
GTGGCACGGCTTTTGTTCAGATGCCGGCCCACGGCCTATTCCCCTGGTGCGGCCTGCTGCTGGATACCCG
GACCCTGGAGGTGCAGAGCGACTACTCCAGCTATGCCCGGACCTCCATCAGAGCCAGTCTCACCTTCAAC
CGCGGCTTCAAGGCTGGGAGGAACATGCGTCGCAAACTCTTTGGGGTCTTGCGGCTGAAGTGTCACAGCC
TGTTTCTGGATTTGCAGGTGAACAGCCTCCAGACGGTGTGCACCAACATCTACAAGATCCTCCTGCTGCA
GGCGTACAGGTTTCACGCATGTGTGCTGCAGCTCCCATTTCATCAGCAAGTTTGGAAGAACCCCACATTT
TTCCTGCGCGTCATCTCTGACACGGCCTCCCTCTGCTACTCCATCCTGAAAGCCAAGAACGCAGGGATGT
CGCTGGGGGCCAAGGGCGCCGCCGGCCCTCTGCCCTCCGAGGCCGTGCAGTGGCTGTGCCACCAAGCATT
CCTGCTCAAGCTGACTCGACACCGTGTCACCTACGTGCCACTCCTGGGGTCACTCAGGACAGCCCAGACG
CAGCTGAGTCGGAAGCTCCCGGGGACGACGCTGACTGCCCTGGAGGCCGCAGCCAACCCGGCACTGCCCT
CAGACTTCAAGACCATCCTGGACTGATTAATTAAGTCTAGAGTCGAGTCTAGAGGGCCCGCGGTTCGAAC
AAAAACTCATCTCAGAAGAGGATCTGAATATGCATACCGGTCATCATCACCATCACCATTGAGTTTAAAC
CCGCTGATCAGCCTCGACTGTGCCTTCTAGTTGCCAGCCATCTGTTGTTTGCCCCTCCCCCGTGCCTTCC
TTGACCCTGGAAGGTGCCACTCCCACTGTCCTTTCCTAATAAAATGAGGAAATTGCATCGCATTGTCTGA
GTAGGTGTCATTCTATTCTGGGGGGTGGGGTGGGGCAGGACAGCAAGGGGGAGGATTGGGAAGACAATAG
CAGGCATGCTGGGGATGCGGTGGGCTCTATGGCTTCTGAGGCGGAAAGAACCAGCTGGGGCTCTAGGGGG
TATCCCC
[124 nt withheld, positions 4278-4401]
C
[91 nt withheld, positions 4403-4493]
A
[49 nt withheld, positions 4495-4543]
CCTTTGACGTTGGAGTCCACGTTCTTT
[37 nt withheld, positions 4571-4607]
ACCCTATCTCGGTCTATTCTTTTGATTTATAAGGGATTTTGCCGATTTCGGCCTATTGGTTAAAAAATGA
GCTGATTTAACAAAAATTTAACGCGAATTAATTCTGTGGAATGTGTGTCAGTTAGGGTGTGGAAAGTCCC
CAGGCTCCCCAGCAGGCAGAAGTATGCAAAGCATGCATCTCAATTAGTCAGCAACCAGGTGTGGAAAGTC
CCCAGGCTCCCCAGCAGGCAGAAGTATGCAAAGCATGCATCTCAATTAGTCAGCAACCATAGTCCCGCCC
CTAACTCCGCCCATCCCGCCCCTAACTCCGCCCAGTTCCGCCCATTCTCCGCCCCATGGCTGACTAATTT
TTTTTATTTATGCAGAGGCCGAGGCCGCCTCTGCCTCTGAGCTATTCCAGAAGTAGTGAGGAGGCTTTTT
TGGAGGCCTAGGCTTTTGCAAAAAGCTCCCGGGAGCTTGTATATCCATTTTCGGATCTGATCAAGAGACA
GGATGAGGATCGTTTCGCATGATTGAACAAGATGGATTGCACGCAGGTTCTCCGGCCGCTTGGGTGGAGA
GGCTATTCGGCTATGACTGGGCACAACAGACAATCGGCTGCTCTGATGCCGCCGTGTTCCGGCTGTCAGC
GCAGGGGCGCCCGGTTCTTTTTGTCAAGACCGACCTGTCCGGTGCCCTGAATGAACTGCAGGACGAGGCA
GCGCGGCTATCGTGGCTGGCCACGACGGGCGTTCCTTGCGCAGCTGTGCTCGACGTTGTCACTGAAGCGG
GAAGGGACTGGCTGCTATTGGGCGAAGTGCCGGGGCAGGATCTCCTGTCATCTCACCTTGCTCCTGCCGA
GAAAGTATCCATCATGGCTGATGCAATGCGGCGGCTGCATACGCTTGATCCGGCTACCTGCCCATTCGAC
CACCAAGCGAAACATCGCATCGAGCGAGCACGTACTCGGATGGAAGCCGGTCTTGTCGATCAGGATGATC
TGGACGAAGAGCATCAGGGGCTCGCGCCAGCCGAACTGTTCGCCAGGCTCAAGGCGCGCATGCCCGACGG
CGAGGATCTCGTCGTGACCCATGGCGATGCCTGCTTGCCGAATATCATGGTGGAAAATGGCCGCTTTTCT
GGATTCATCGACTGTGGCCGGCTGGGTGTGGCGGACCGCTATCAGGACATAGCGTTGGCTACCCGTGATA
TTGCTGAAGAGCTTGGCGGCGAATGGGCTGACCGCTTCCTCGTGCTTTACGGTATCGCCGCTCCCGATTC
GCAGCGCATCGCCTTCTATCGCCTTCTTGACGAGTTCTTCTGAGCGGGACTCTGGGGTTCGCGAAATGAC
CGACCAAGCGACGCCCAACCTGCCATCACGAGATTTCGATTCCACCGCCGCCTTCTATGAAAGGTTGGGC
TTCGGAATCGTTTTCCGGGACGCCGGCTGGATGATCCTCCAGCGCGGGGATCTCATGCTGGAGTTCTTCG
CCCACCCCAACTTGTTTATTGCAGCTTATAATGGTTACAAATAAAGCAATAGCATCACAAATTTCACAAA
TAAAGCATTTTTTTCACTGCATTCTAGTTGTGGTTTGTCCAAACTCATCAATGTATCTTATCATGTCTGT
ATACCGTCGACCTCTAGCTAGAGCTTGGCGTAATCATGGTCATAGCTGTTTCCTGTGTGAAATTGTTATC
CGCTCACAATTCCACACAACATACGAGCCGGAAGCATAAAGTGTAAAGCCTGGGGTGCCTAATGAGTGAG
CTAACTCACATTAATTGCGTTGCGCTCACTGCCCGCTTTCCAGTCGGGAAACCTGTCGTGCCAGCTGCAT
TAATGAATCGGCCAACGCGCGGGGAGAGGCGGTTTGCGTATTGGGCGCTCTTCCGCTTCCTCGCTCACTG
ACTCGCTGCGCTCGGTCGTTCGGCTGCGGCGAGCGGTATCAGCTCACTCAAAGGCGGTAATACGGTTATC
CACAGAATCAGGGGATAACGCAGGAAAGAACATGTGAGCAAAAGGCCAGCAAAAGGCCAGGAACCGTAAA
AAGGCCGCGTTGCTGGCGTTTTTCCATAGGCTCCGCCCCCCTGACGAGCATCACAAAAATCGACGCTCAA
GTCAGAGGTGGCGAAACCCGACAGGACTATAAAGATACCAGGCGTTTCCCCCTGGAAGCTCCCTCGTGCG
CTCTCCTGTTCCGACCCTGCCGCTTACCGGATACCTGTCCGCCTTTCTCCCTTCGGGAAGCGTGGCGCTT
TCTCATAGCTCACGCTGTAGGTATCTCAGTTCGGTGTAGGTCGTTCGCTCCAAGCTGGGCTGTGTGCACG
AACCCCCCGTTCAGCCCGACCGCTGCGCCTTATCCGGTAACTATCGTCTTGAGTCCAACCCGGTAAGACA
CGACTTATCGCCACTGGCAGCAGCCACTGGTAACAGGATTAGCAGAGCGAGGTATGTAGGCGGTGCTACA
GAGTTCTTGAAGTGGTGGCCTAACTACGGCTACACTAGAAGAACAGTATTTGGTATCTGCGCTCTGCTGA
AGCCAGTTACCTTCGGAAAAAGAGTTGGTAGCTCTTGATCCGGCAAACAAACCACCGCTGGTAGCGGTGG
TTTTTTTGTTTGCAAGCAGCAGATTACGCGCAGAAAAAAAGGATCTCAAGAAGATCCTTTGATCTTTTCT
ACGGGGTCTGACGCTCAGTGGAACGAAAACTCACGTTAAGGGATTTTGGTCATGAGATTATCAAAAAGGA
TCTTCACCTAGATCCTTTTAAATTAAAAATGAAGTTTTAAATCAATCTAAAGTATATATGAGTAAACTTG
GTCTGACAGTTACCAATGCTTAATCAGTGAGGCACCTATCTCAGCGATCTGTCTATTTCGTTCATCCATA
GTTGCCTGACTCCCCGTCGTGTAGATAACTACGATACGGGAGGGCTTACCATCTGGCCCCAGTGCTGCAA
TGATACCGCGAGACCCACGCTCACCGGCTCCAGATTTATCAGCAATAAACCAGCCAGCCGGAAGGGCCGA
GCGCAGAAGTGGTCCTGCAACTTTATCCGCCTCCATCCAGTCTATTAATTGTTGCCGGGAAGCTAGAGTA
AGTAGTTCGCCAGTTAATAGTTTGCGCAACGTTGTTGCCATTGCTACAGGCATCGTGGTGTCACGCTCGT
CGTTTGGTATGGCTTCATTCAGCTCCGGTTCCCAACGATCAAGGCGAGTTACATGATCCCCCATGTTGTG
CAAAAAAGCGGTTAGCTCCTTCGGTCCTCCGATCGTTGTCAGAAGTAAGTTGGCCGCAGTGTTATCACTC
ATGGTTATGGCAGCACTGCATAATTCTCTTACTGTCATGCCATCCGTAAGATGCTTTTCTGTGACTGGTG
AGTACTCAACCAAGTCATTCTGAGAATAGTGTATGCGGCGACCGAGTTGCTCTTGCCCGGCGTCAATACG
GGATAATACCGCGCCACATAGCAGAACTTTAAAAGTGCTCATCATTGGAAAACGTTCTTCGGGGCGAAAA
CTCTCAAGGATCTTACCGCTGTTGAGATCCAGTTCGATGTAACCCACTCGTGCACCCAACTGATCTTCAG
CATCTTTTACTTTCACCAGCGTTTCTGGGTGAGCAAAAACAGGAAGGCAAAATGCCGCAAAAAAGGGAAT
AAGGGCGACACGGAAATGTTGAATACTCATACTCTTCCTTTTTCAATATTATTGAAGCATTTATCAGGGT
TATTGTCTCATGAGCGGATACATATTTGAATGTATTTAGAAAAATAAACAAATAGGGGTTCCGCGCACAT
TTCCCCGAAAAGTGCCACCTGACGTCGACGGATCGGGAGATCTCCCGATCCCCTATGGTGCACTCTCAGT
ACAATCTGCTCTGATGCCGCATAGTTAAGCCAGTATCTGCTCCCTGCTTGTGTGTTGGAGGTCGCTGAGT
AGTGCGCGAGCAAAATTTAAGCTACAACAAGGCAAGGCTTGACCGACAATTGCATGAAGAATCTGCTTAG
GGTTAGGCGTTTTGCGCTGCTTCGCGATGTACGGGCCAGATATACGCGTTGACATTGATTATTGACTAGT
TATTAATAGTAATCAATTACGGGGTCATTAGTTCATAGCCCATATATGGAGTTCCGCGTTACATAACTTA
CGGTAAATGGCCCGCCTGGCTGACCGCCCAACGACCCCCGCCCATTGACGTCAATAATGACGTATGTTCC
CATAGTAACGCCAATAGGGACTTTCCATTGACGTCAATGGGTGGAGTATTTACGGTAAACTGCCCACTTG
GCAGTACATCAAGTGTATCATATGCCAAGTACGCCCCCTATTGACGTCAATGACGGTAAATGGCCCGCCT
GGCATTATGCCCAGTACATGACCTTATGGGACTTTCCTACTTGGCAGTACATCTACGTATTAGTCATCGC
TATTACCATG
