>Addgene plasmid #51637 | pCDNA-3xHA-hTERT | addgene partial sequence | sequence record 84098 | BGH-rev 5'-TAGAAGGCACAGTCGAGG-3'
GGTGATGATGACCGGTATGCATATTCAGATCCTCTTCTGAGATGAGTTTTTGTTCGAACCGCGGGCCCTC
TAGACTCGACTCTAGACTTAATTAATCAGTCCAGGATGGTCTTGAAGTCTGAGGGCAGTGCCGGGTTGGC
TGCGGCCTCCAGGGCAGTCAGCGTCGTCCCCGGGAGCTTCCGACTCAGCTGCGTCTGGGCTGTCCTGAGT
GACCCCAGGAGTGGCACGTAGGTGACACGGTGTCGAGTCAGCTTGAGCAGGAATGCTTGGTGGCACAGCC
ACTGCACGGCCTCGGAGGGCAGAGGGCCGGCGGCGCCCTTGGCCCCCAGCGACATCCCTGCGTTCTTGGC
TTTCAGGATGGAGTAGCAGAGGGAGGCCGTGTCAGAGATGACGCGCAGGAAAAATGTGGGGTTCTTCCAA
ACTTGCTGATGAAATGGGAGCTGCAGCACACATGCGTGAAACCTGTACGCCTGCAGCAGGAGGATCTTGT
AGATGTTGGTGCACACCGTCTGGAGGCTGTTCACCTGCAAATCCAGAAACAGGCTGTGACACTTCAGCCG
CAAGACCCCAAAGAGTTTGCGACGCATGTTCCTCCCAGCCTTGAAGCCGCGGTTGAAGGTGAGACTGGCT
CTGATGGAGGTCCGGGCATAGCTGGAGTAGTCGCTCTGCACCTCCAGGGTCCGGGTATCCAGCAGCAGGC
CGCACCAGGGGAATAGGCCGTGGGCCGGCATCTGAACAAAAGCCGTGCCACCCAGGGCCTCGTCTTCTAC
AGGGAAGTTCACCACTGTCTTCCGCAAGTTCACCACGCAGCCATACTCAGGG
