>Addgene plasmid #51637 | pCDNA-3xHA-hTERT | addgene partial sequence | sequence record 89648 | CMV-F 5'-CGCAAATGGGCGGTAGGCGTG-3'
GCTCTCTGGCTAACTAGAGAACCCACTGCTTACTGGCTTATCGAAATTAATACGACTCACTATAGGGAGA
CCCAAGCTGGCTAGTTAAGCTTGGTACCGAGCTCGGATCCACTAGTCCAGTGTGGTGGAATTCTGCAGAT
AAACGCCACCATGGGGCAACAAGGATACCCGTATGATGTTCCGGATTACGCTGGCTACCCATACGACGTC
CCAGACTACGCTGGCTACCCATACGACGTCCCAGACTACGCTCAAGGAGTGCGGCCGCGGGGGCGCGCCC
CGCGCGCTCCCCGCTGCCGAGCCGTGCGCTCCCTGCTGCGCAGCCACTACCGCGAGGTGCTGCCGCTGGC
CACGTTCGTGCGGCGCCTGGGGCCCCAGGGCTGGCGGCTGGTGCAGCGCGGGGACCCGGCGGCTTTCCGC
GCGCTGGTGGCCCAGTGCCTGGTGTGCGTGCCCTGGGACGCACGGCCGCCCCCCGCCGCCCCCTCCTTCC
GCCAGGTGTCCTGCCTGAAGGAGCTGGTGGCCCGAGTGCTGCAGAGGCTGTGCGAGCGCGGCGCGAAGAA
CGTGCTGGCCTTCGGCTTCGCGCTGCTGGACGGGGCCCGCGGGGGCCCCCCCGAGGCCTTCACCACCAGC
GTGCGCAGCTACCTGCCCAACACGGTGACCGACGCACTGCGGGGGAGCGGGGCGTGGGGGCTGCTGCTGC
GCCGCGTGGGCGACGACGTGCTGGTTCACCTGCTGGCACGCTGCGCGCTCTTTGTGCTGGTGGCTCCCAG
CTGCGCCTACCAGGTGTGCGGGCCGCCGCTGTACCAGCTCGGCGCTGCCACTCAGGCCCGGCCCCCGCCA
CACG
