>Addgene plasmid #51637 | pCDNA-3xHA-hTERT | addgene partial sequence | sequence record 160404 | hTERT-F 5'-GAAGAACGTGCTGGCCTTC-3'
AGGCCTTCACCACCAGCGTGCGCAGCTACCTGCCCAACACGGTGACCGACGCACTGCGGGGGAGCGGGGC
GTGGGGGCTGCTGCTGCGCCGCGTGGGCGACGACGTGCTGGTTCACCTGCTGGCACGCTGCGCGCTCTTT
GTGCTGGTGGCTCCCAGCTGCGCCTACCAGGTGTGCGGGCCGCCGCTGTACCAGCTCGGCGCTGCCACTC
AGGCCCGGCCCCCGCCACACGCTAGTGGACCCCGAAGGCGTCTGGGATGCGAACGGGCCTGGAACCATAG
CGTCAGGGAGGCCGGGGTCCCCCTGGGCCTGCCAGCCCCGGGTGCGAGGAGGCGCGGGGGCAGTGCCAGC
CGAAGTCTGCCGTTGCCCAAGAGGCCCAGGCGTGGCGCTGCCCCTGAGCCGGAGCGGACGCCCGTTGGGC
AGGGGTCCTGGGCCCACCCGGGCAGGACGCGTGGACCGAGTGACCGTGGTTTCTGTGTGGTGTCACCTGC
CAGACCCGCCGAAGAAGCCACCTCTTTGGATGGTGCGCTCTCTGGCACGCGCCACTCCCACCCATCCGTG
GGCCGCCAGCACCACGCGGGCCCCCCATCCACATCGCGGCCACCACGTCCCTGGGACACGCCTTGTCCCC
CGGTGTACGCCGAGACCAAGCACTTCCTCTACTCCTCAGGCGACAAGGAGCAGCTGCGGCCCTCCTTCCT
ACTCAGCTCTCTGAGGCCCAGCCTGACTGGCGCTCGGAGGCTCGTGGAGACCATCTTTCTGGGTTCCAGG
CCCTGGATGCCAGGGACTCCCCGCAGGTTGCCCCGCCTGCCCCAGCGCTACTGGCAAATGCGGCCCCTGT
TTCTGGAGCTGCTTGGGAACCACGCGCAGTGCCCCTACGGGGTGCTCCTCAAGACGCACTGCCCGCTGCG
AGCTGCGGTCACCCCA
